>Addgene plasmid #77035 | CHUK gRNA (BRDN0001148194) | addgene full sequence | sequence record 186990 | Addgene Assembled Sequence
CCCGGGTGCAAAGATGGATAAAGTTTTAAACAGAGAGGAATCTTTGCAGCTAATGGACCTTCTAGGTCTT
GAAAGGAGTGGGAATTGGCTCCGGTGCCCGTCAGTGGGCAGAGCGCACATCGCCCACAGTCCCCGAGAAG
TTGGGGGGAGGGGTCGGCAATTGATCCGGTGCCTAGAGAAGGTGGCGCGGGGTAAACTGGGAAAGTGATG
TCGTGTACTGGCTCCGCCTTTTTCCCGAGGGTGGGGGAGAACCGTATATAAGTGCAGTAGTCGCCGTGAA
CGTTCTTTTTCGCAACGGGTTTGCCGCCAGAACACAGGTAAGTGCCGTGTGTGGTTCCCGCGGGCCTGGC
CTCTTTACGGGTTATGGCCCTTGCGTGCCTTGAATTACTTCCACCTGGCTGCAGTACGTGATTCTTGATC
CCGAGCTTCGGGTTGGAAGTGGGTGGGAGAGTTCGAGGCCTTGCGCTTAAGGAGCCCCTTCGCCTCGTGC
TTGAGTTGAGGCCTGGCCTGGGCGCTGGGGCCGCCGCGTGCGAATCTGGTGGCACCTTCGCGCCTGTCTC
GCTGCTTTCGATAAGTCTCTAGCCATTTAAAATTTTTGATGACCTGCTGCGACGCTTTTTTTCTGGCAAG
ATAGTCTTGTAAATGCGGGCCAAGATCTGCACACTGGTATTTCGGTTTTTGGGGCCGCGGGCGGCGACGG
GGCCCGTGCGTCCCAGCGCACATGTTCGGCGAGGCGGGGCCTGCGAGCGCGGCCACCGAGAATCGGACGG
GGGTAGTCTCAAGCTGGCCGGCCTGCTCTGGTGCCTGGCCTCGCGCCGCCGTGTATCGCCCCGCCCTGGG
CGGCAAGGCTGGCCCGGTCGGCACCAGTTGCGTGAGCGGAAAGATGGCCGCTTCCCGGCCCTGCTGCAGG
GAGCTCAAAATGGAGGACGCGGCGCTCGGGAGAGCGGGCGGGTGAGTCACCCACACAAAGGAAAAGGGCC
TTTCCGTCCTCAGCCGTCGCTTCATGTGACTCCACGGAGTACCGGGCGCCGTCCAGGCACCTCGATTAGT
TCTCGAGCTTTTGGAGTACGTCGTCTTTAGGTTGGGGGGAGGGGTTTTATGCGATGGAGTTTCCCCACAC
TGAGTGGGTGGAGACTGAAGTTAGGCCAGCTTGGCACTTGATGTAATTCTCCTTGGAATTTGCCCTTTTT
GAGTTTGGATCTTGGTTCATTCTCAAGCCTCAGACAGTGGTTCAAAGTTTTTTTCTTCCATTTCAGGTGT
CGTGACGTACGGCCACCATGACCGAGTACAAGCCCACGGTGCGCCTCGCCACCCGCGACGACGTCCCCAG
GGCCGTACGCACCCTCGCCGCCGCGTTCGCCGACTACCCCGCCACGCGCCACACCGTCGATCCGGACCGC
CACATCGAGCGGGTCACCGAGCTGCAAGAACTCTTCCTCACGCGCGTCGGGCTCGACATCGGCAAGGTGT
GGGTCGCGGACGACGGCGCCGCCGTGGCGGTCTGGACCACGCCGGAGAGCGTCGAAGCGGGGGCGGTGTT
CGCCGAGATCGGCCCGCGCATGGCCGAGTTGAGCGGTTCCCGGCTGGCCGCGCAGCAACAGATGGAAGGC
CTCCTGGCGCCGCACCGGCCCAAGGAGCCCGCGTGGTTCCTGGCCACCGTCGGAGTCTCGCCCGACCACC
AGGGCAAGGGTCTGGGCAGCGCCGTCGTGCTCCCCGGAGTGGAGGCGGCCGAGCGCGCCGGGGTGCCCGC
CTTCCTGGAGACCTCCGCGCCCCGCAACCTCCCCTTCTACGAGCGGCTCGGCTTCACCGTCACCGCCGAC
GTCGAGGTGCCCGAAGGACCGCGCACCTGGTGCATGACCCGCAAGCCCGGTGCCTGAACGCGTTAAGTCG
ACAATCAACCTCTGGATTACAAAATTTGTGAAAGATTGACTGGTATTCTTAACTATGTTGCTCCTTTTAC
GCTATGTGGATACGCTGCTTTAATGCCTTTGTATCATGCTATTGCTTCCCGTATGGCTTTCATTTTCTCC
TCCTTGTATAAATCCTGGTTGCTGTCTCTTTATGAGGAGTTGTGGCCCGTTGTCAGGCAACGTGGCGTGG
TGTGCACTGTGTTTGCTGACGCAACCCCCACTGGTTGGGGCATTGCCACCACCTGTCAGCTCCTTTCCGG
GACTTTCGCTTTCCCCCTCCCTATTGCCACGGCGGAACTCATCGCCGCCTGCCTTGCCCGCTGCTGGACA
GGGGCTCGGCTGTTGGGCACTGACAATTCCGTGGTGTTGTCGGGGAAATCATCGTCCTTTCCTTGGCTGC
TCGCCTGTGTTGCCACCTGGATTCTGCGCGGGACGTCCTTCTGCTACGTCCCTTCGGCCCTCAATCCAGC
GGACCTTCCTTCCCGCGGCCTGCTGCCGGCTCTGCGGCCTCTTCCGCGTCTTCGCCTTCGCCCTCAGACG
AGTCGGATCTCCCTTTGGGCCGCCTCCCCGCGTCGACTTTAAGACCAATGACTTACAAGGCAGCTGTAGA
TCTTAGCCACTTTTTAAAAGAAAAGGGGGGACTGGAAGGGCTAATTCACTCCCAACGAAGACAAGATCTG
CTTTTTGCTTGTACTGGGTCTCTCTGGTTAGACCAGATCTGAGCCTGGGAGCTCTCTGGCTAACTAGGGA
ACCCACTGCTTAAGCCTCAATAAAGCTTGCCTTGAGTGCTTCAAGTAGTGTGTGCCCGTCTGTTGTGTGA
CTCTGGTAACTAGAGATCCCTCAGACCCTTTTAGTCAGTGTGGAAAATCTCTAGCAGTACGTATAGTAGT
TCATGTCATCTTATTATTCAGTATTTATAACTTGCAAAGAAATGAATATCAGAGAGTGAGAGGAACTTGT
TTATTGCAGCTTATAATGGTTACAAATAAAGCAATAGCATCACAAATTTCACAAATAAAGCATTTTTTTC
ACTGCATTCTAGTTGTGGTTTGTCCAAACTCATCAATGTATCTTATCATGTCTGGCTCTAGCTATCCCGC
CCCTAACTCCGCCCATCCCGCCCCTAACTCCGCCCAGTTCCGCCCATTCTCCGCCCCATGGCTGACTAAT
TTTTTTTATTTATGCAGAGGCCGAGGCCGCCTCGGCCTCTGAGCTATTCCAGAAGTAGTGAGGAGGCTTT
TTTGGAGGCCTAGGGACGTACCCAATTCGCCCTATAGTGAGTCGTATTACGCGCGCTCACTGGCCGTCGT
TTTACAACGTCGTGACTGGGAAAACCCTGGCGTTACCCAACTTAATCGCCTTGCAGCACATCCCCCTTTC
GCCAGCTGGCGTAATAGCGAAGAGGCCCGCACCGATCGCCCTTCCCAACAGTTGCGCAGCCTGAATGGCG
AATGGG
[124 nt withheld, positions 3367-3490]
C
[91 nt withheld, positions 3492-3582]
A
[49 nt withheld, positions 3584-3632]
CCTTTGACGTTGGAGTCCACGTTCTTT
[37 nt withheld, positions 3660-3696]
ACCCTATCTCGGTCTATTCTTTTGATTTATAAGGGATTTTGCCGATTTCGGCCTATTGGTTAAAAAATGA
GCTGATTTAACAAAAATTTAACGCGAATTTTAACAAAATATTAACGCTTACAATTTAGGTGGCACTTTTC
GGGGAAATGTGCGCGGAACCCCTATTTGTTTATTTTTCTAAATACATTCAAATATGTATCCGCTCATGAG
ACAATAACCCTGATAAATGCTTCAATAATATTGAAAAAGGAAGAGTATGAGTATTCAACATTTCCGTGTC
GCCCTTATTCCCTTTTTTGCGGCATTTTGCCTTCCTGTTTTTGCTCACCCAGAAACGCTGGTGAAAGTAA
AAGATGCTGAAGATCAGTTGGGTGCACGAGTGGGTTACATCGAACTGGATCTCAACAGCGGTAAGATCCT
TGAGAGTTTTCGCCCCGAAGAACGTTTTCCAATGATGAGCACTTTTAAAGTTCTGCTATGTGGCGCGGTA
TTATCCCGTATTGACGCCGGGCAAGAGCAACTCGGTCGCCGCATACACTATTCTCAGAATGACTTGGTTG
AGTACTCACCAGTCACAGAAAAGCATCTTACGGATGGCATGACAGTAAGAGAATTATGCAGTGCTGCCAT
AACCATGAGTGATAACACTGCGGCCAACTTACTTCTGACAACGATCGGAGGACCGAAGGAGCTAACCGCT
TTTTTGCACAACATGGGGGATCATGTAACTCGCCTTGATCGTTGGGAACCGGAGCTGAATGAAGCCATAC
CAAACGACGAGCGTGACACCACGATGCCTGTAGCAATGGCAACAACGTTGCGCAAACTATTAACTGGCGA
ACTACTTACTCTAGCTTCCCGGCAACAATTAATAGACTGGATGGAGGCGGATAAAGTTGCAGGACCACTT
CTGCGCTCGGCCCTTCCGGCTGGCTGGTTTATTGCTGATAAATCTGGAGCCGGTGAGCGTGGGTCTCGCG
GTATCATTGCAGCACTGGGGCCAGATGGTAAGCCCTCCCGTATCGTAGTTATCTACACGACGGGGAGTCA
GGCAACTATGGATGAACGAAATAGACAGATCGCTGAGATAGGTGCCTCACTGATTAAGCATTGGTAACTG
TCAGACCAAGTTTACTCATATATACTTTAGATTGATTTAAAACTTCATTTTTAATTTAAAAGGATCTAGG
TGAAGATCCTTTTTGATAATCTCATGACCAAAATCCCTTAACGTGAGTTTTCGTTCCACTGAGCGTCAGA
CCCCGTAGAAAAGATCAAAGGATCTTCTTGAGATCCTTTTTTTCTGCGCGTAATCTGCTGCTTGCAAACA
AAAAAACCACCGCTACCAGCGGTGGTTTGTTTGCCGGATCAAGAGCTACCAACTCTTTTTCCGAAGGTAA
CTGGCTTCAGCAGAGCGCAGATACCAAATACTGTTCTTCTAGTGTAGCCGTAGTTAGGCCACCACTTCAA
GAACTCTGTAGCACCGCCTACATACCTCGCTCTGCTAATCCTGTTACCAGTGGCTGCTGCCAGTGGCGAT
AAGTCGTGTCTTACCGGGTTGGACTCAAGACGATAGTTACCGGATAAGGCGCAGCGGTCGGGCTGAACGG
GGGGTTCGTGCACACAGCCCAGCTTGGAGCGAACGACCTACACCGAACTGAGATACCTACAGCGTGAGCT
ATGAGAAAGCGCCACGCTTCCCGAAGGGAGAAAGGCGGACAGGTATCCGGTAAGCGGCAGGGTCGGAACA
GGAGAGCGCACGAGGGAGCTTCCAGGGGGAAACGCCTGGTATCTTTATAGTCCTGTCGGGTTTCGCCACC
TCTGACTTGAGCGTCGATTTTTGTGATGCTCGTCAGGGGGGCGGAGCCTATGGAAAAACGCCAGCAACGC
GGCCTTTTTACGGTTCCTGGCCTTTTGCTGGCCTTTTGCTCACATGTTCTTTCCTGCGTTATCCCCTGAT
TCTGTGGATAACCGTATTACCGCCTTTGAGTGAGCTGATACCGCTCGCCGCAGCCGAACGACCGAGCGCA
GCGAGTCAGTGAGCGAGGAAGCGGAAGAGCGCCCAATACGCAAACCGCCTCTCCCCGCGCGTTGGCCGAT
TCATTAATGCAGCTGGCACGACAGGTTTCCCGACTGGAAAGCGGGCAGTGAGCGCAACGCAATTAATGTG
AGTTAGCTCACTCATTAGGCACCCCAGGCTTTACACTTTATGCTTCCGGCTCGTATGTTGTGTGGAATTG
TGAGCGGATAACAATTTCACACAGGAAACAGCTATGACCATGATTACGCCAAGCGCGCAATTAACCCTCA
CTAAAGGGAACAAAAGCTGGAGCTGCAAGCTTAATGTAGTCTTATGCAATACTCTTGTAGTCTTGCAACA
TGGTAACGATGAGTTAGCAACATGCCTTACAAGGAGAGAAAAAGCACCGTGCATGCCGATTGGTGGAAGT
AAGGTGGTACGATCGTGCCTTATTAGGAAGGCAACAGACGGGTCTGACATGGATTGGACGAACCACTGAA
TTGCCGCATTGCAGAGATATTGTATTTAAGTGCCTAGCTCGATACATAAACGGGTCTCTCTGGTTAGACC
AGATCTGAGCCTGGGAGCTCTCTGGCTAACTAGGGAACCCACTGCTTAAGCCTCAATAAAGCTTGCCTTG
AGTGCTTCAAGTAGTGTGTGCCCGTCTGTTGTGTGACTCTGGTAACTAGAGATCCCTCAGACCCTTTTAG
TCAGTGTGGAAAATCTCTAGCAGTGGCGCCCGAACAGGGACTTGAAAGCGAAAGGGAAACCAGAGGAGCT
CTCTCGACGCAGGACTCGGCTTGCTGAAGCGCGCACGGCAAGAGGCGAGGGGCGGCGACTGGTGAGTACG
CCAAAAATTTTGACTAGCGGAGGCTAGAAGGAGAGAGATGGGTGCGAGAGCGTCAGTATTAAGCGGGGGA
GAATTAGATCGCGATGGGAAAAAATTCGGTTAAGGCCAGGGGGAAAGAAAAAATATAAATTAAAACATAT
AGTATGGGCAAGCAGGGAGCTAGAACGATTCGCAGTTAATCCTGGCCTGTTAGAAACATCAGAAGGCTGT
AGACAAATACTGGGACAGCTACAACCATCCCTTCAGACAGGATCAGAAGAACTTAGATCATTATATAATA
CAGTAGCAACCCTCTATTGTGTGCATCAAAGGATAGAGATAAAAGACACCAAGGAAGCTTTAGACAAGAT
AGAGGAAGAGCAAAACAAAAGTAAGACCACCGCACAGCAAGCGGCCGCTGATCTTCAGACCTGGAGGAGG
AGATATGAGGGACAATTGGAGAAGTGAATTATATAAATATAAAGTAGTAAAAATTGAACCATTAGGAGTA
GCACCCACCAAGGCAAAGAGAAGAGTGGTGCAGAGAGAAAAAAGAGCAGTGGGAATAGGAGCTTTGTTCC
TTGGGTTCTTGGGAGCAGCAGGAAGCACTATGGGCGCAGCGTCAATGACGCTGACGGTACAGGCCAGACA
ATTATTGTCTGGTATAGTGCAGCAGCAGAACAATTTGCTGAGGGCTATTGAGGCGCAACAGCATCTGTTG
CAACTCACAGTCTGGGGCATCAAGCAGCTCCAGGCAAGAATCCTGGCTGTGGAAAGATACCTAAAGGATC
AACAGCTCCTGGGGATTTGGGGTTGCTCTGGAAAACTCATTTGCACCACTGCTGTGCCTTGGAATGCTAG
TTGGAGTAATAAATCTCTGGAACAGATTTGGAATCACACGACCTGGATGGAGTGGGACAGAGAAATTAAC
AATTACACAAGCTTAATACACTCCTTAATTGAAGAATCGCAAAACCAGCAAGAAAAGAATGAACAAGAAT
TATTGGAATTAGATAAATGGGCAAGTTTGTGGAATTGGTTTAACATAACAAATTGGCTGTGGTATATAAA
ATTATTCATAATGATAGTAGGAGGCTTGGTAGGTTTAAGAATAGTTTTTGCTGTACTTTCTATAGTGAAT
AGAGTTAGGCAGGGATATTCACCATTATCGTTTCAGACCCACCTCCCAACCCCGAGGGGACCCAGAGAGG
GCCTATTTCCCATGATTCCTTCATATTTGCATATACGATACAAGGCTGTTAGAGAGATAATTAGAATTAA
TTTGACTGTAAACACAAAGATATTAGTACAAAATACGTGACGTAGAAAGTAATAATTTCTTGGGTAGTTT
GCAGTTTTAAAATTATGTTTTAAAATGGACTATCATATGCTTACCGTAACTTGAAAGTATTTCGATTTCT
TGGCTTTATATATCTTGTGGAAAGGACGAAACACCGTATACAGCTGCGTAAAGTGTGTTTTAGAGCTAGA
AATAGCAAGTTAAAATAAGGCTAGTCCGTTATCAACTTGAAAAAGTGGCACCGAGTCGGTGCTTTTTTAA
GCTTGGCGTAACTAGATCTTGAGACAAATGGCAGTATTCATCCACAATTTTAAAAGAAAAGGGGGGATTG
GGGGGTACAGTGCAGGGGAAAGAATAGTAGACATAATAGCAACAGACATACAAACTAAAGAATTACAAAA
ACAAATTACAAAAATTCAAAATTTTCGGGTTTATTACAGGGACAGCAGAGATCCACTTTGGCGCCGGCTC
GAGGGGG
Features (pLannotate 1.2.2; 29 found; start..end, strand, type, name):
     14..80      +  CDS            small t antigen (fragment): SV40 (simian virus 40) small t antigen
    106..317     +  promoter       EF-1α core promoter: core promoter for human elongation factor EF-1α
    318..1256    +  intron         EF-1α intron A: intron upstream of the start codon of human EF-1α
   1278..1877    +  CDS            PuroR (fragment): puromycin N-acetyltransferase; pac from Streptomyces; confers resistance to puromycin
   1893..2481    +  misc_feature   WPRE: woodchuck hepatitis virus posttranscriptional regulatory element
   2532..2551    +  misc_feature   cPPT/CTS (fragment): central polypurine tract and central termination sequence of HIV-1
   2553..2786    +  LTR            3' LTR (ΔU3): self-inactivating 3' long terminal repeat (LTR) from HIV-1
   2864..2985    +  polyA_signal   SV40 poly(A) signal: SV40 polyadenylation signal
   3025..3160    +  rep_origin     SV40 ori: SV40 origin of replication
   3181..3199    -  promoter       T7 promoter: promoter for bacteriophage T7 RNA polymerase
   3207..3362    +  CDS            lacZα (fragment): LacZα fragment of β-galactosidase; lacZ fragment
   3367..3795    +  rep_origin     f1 ori (sequence partly withheld): f1 bacteriophage origin of replication; arrow indicates direction of (+) strand synthesis
   3848..3952    +  promoter       AmpR promoter: bla
   3953..4813    +  CDS            AmpR: β-lactamase; bla; confers resistance to ampicillin, carbenicillin, and related antibiotics
   4984..5572    +  rep_origin     ori: high-copy-number ColE1/pMB1/pBR322/pUC origin of replication
   5755..5847    +  CDS            lacI (fragment): lac repressor; lacI; The lac repressor binds to the lac operator to inhibit transcription in E. coli. This inhibition can be relieved by adding lactose or isopropyl-β-D-thiogalactopyranoside (IPTG).
   5860..5881    +  protein_bind   CAP binding site: CAP binding activates transcription in the presence of cAMP. E. coli catabolite activator protein
   5896..5926    +  promoter       lac promoter: promoter for the E. coli lac operon
   5934..5950    +  protein_bind   lac operator: The lac repressor binds to the lac operator to inhibit transcription in E. coli. This inhibition can be relieved by adding lactose or isopropyl-β-D-thiogalactopyranoside (IPTG). lac repressor encoded by lacI
   5995..6013    +  promoter       T3 promoter: promoter for bacteriophage T3 RNA polymerase
   6041..6267    +  promoter       RSV promoter: Rous sarcoma virus enhancer/promoter
   6268..6448    +  LTR            5' LTR (truncated): truncated 5' long terminal repeat (LTR) from HIV-1
   6495..6620    +  misc_feature   HIV-1 Ψ: packaging signal of human immunodeficiency virus type 1
   6604..6967    +  CDS            HIV-1 gag (fragment): gag protein from human immunodeficiency virus 1; gag
   7113..7346    +  misc_feature   RRE: The Rev response element (RRE) of HIV-1 allows for Rev-dependent mRNA export from the nucleus to the cytoplasm.
   7723..7749    +  CDS            Rev (fragment): human immunodeficiency virus 1 (HIV-1) Rev protein; rev; enhances nuclear export of unspliced and incompletely spliced viral mRNAs
   7753..7993    +  promoter       U6 promoter: RNA polymerase III promoter for human U6 snRNA
   8023..8098    +  misc_RNA       gRNA scaffold: guide RNA scaffold for the Streptococcus pyogenes CRISPR/Cas9 system
   8154..8271    +  misc_feature   cPPT/CTS: central polypurine tract and central termination sequence of HIV-1
