[The description below was written by a language model from this plasmid's Addgene catalogue record and pLannotate feature annotations shown in this document.]
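Description:
CHUK gRNA (BRDN0001148194) is a third-generation lentiviral guide RNA plasmid built on the lentiGuide-Puro backbone and designed to direct Streptococcus pyogenes Cas9 to the human CHUK gene, which encodes IKK-alpha (IKK1). The assembled sequence is about 8.3 kb. In bacteria it is maintained by a high-copy ColE1/pUC-type origin and selected with ampicillin through the β-lactamase gene. The backbone also carries an f1 origin, an SV40 origin and remnants of lac and phage promoter elements.

The viral cassette begins with an RSV promoter fused to a truncated HIV-1 5' LTR, which makes genomic RNA production Tat-independent. It is followed by the Ψ packaging signal with a partial gag sequence, the Rev response element for nuclear export of the unspliced genome, and a cPPT/CTS element that aids nuclear import. The cassette ends in a self-inactivating ΔU3 3' LTR with a downstream SV40 polyadenylation signal.

Within this frame, a human U6 RNA polymerase III promoter drives the CHUK-specific spacer joined to the SpCas9 gRNA scaffold. Separately, an EF-1α core promoter with its intron A drives puromycin N-acetyltransferase, allowing selection of transduced mammalian cells. A WPRE downstream enhances expression of that transcript.

The plasmid does not encode Cas9, so it must be paired with a separate Cas9 vector or used in cells that already express the nuclease. The guide was designed against a human CHUK reference transcript and belongs to a human kinome gRNA collection. It is suited to CRISPR knockout of CHUK in individual experiments. The cloning method is not recorded.
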