Addgene plasmid #77035: CHUK gRNA (BRDN0001148194)
Purpose: 3rd generation lentiviral gRNA plasmid targeting human CHUK
Depositing lab: John Doench & David Root. Depositing organization: Broad Institute. Publication: Optimized sgRNA design to maximize activity and minimize off-target effects of CRISPR-Cas9. Doench JG, Fusi N, Sullender M, Hegde M, Vaimberg EW, Donovan KF, Smith I, Tothova Z, Wilen C, Orchard R, Virgin HW, Listgarten J, Root DE. Nat Biotechnol. 2016 Jan 18. doi: 10.1038/nbt.3437. PubMed 26780180.
Backbone
  Vector backbone: lentiGuide-Puro
  Backbone manufacturer: Zhang Lab (Addgene plasmid # 52963)
  Vector type: Mammalian Expression, Lentiviral, CRISPR
  Selectable markers: Puromycin
Growth in bacteria
  Bacterial resistance: Ampicillin, 100 μg/mL
  Growth temperature: 37°C
  Growth strain: DH5alpha
  Copy number: High Copy
Gene/Insert
  Gene/Insert name: CHUK (alt names: CHUK; NM_001278.3)
  gRNA/shRNA sequence: TATACAGCTGCGTAAAGTGT
  Species: H. sapiens (human)
  Entrez Gene: CHUK (a.k.a. BPS2, IKBKA, IKK-1, IKK-alpha, IKK1, IKKA, NFKBIKA, TCF16)
  Promoter: hU6
  Cloning method: Unknown
  Sequencing primers: 5′ U6-F; 3′ pS2-R
Terms and licenses: Academic/Nonprofit Terms; Industry Terms: Not Available to Industry
Depositor comments: The gRNA was designed to target the following Genbank reference sequence(s): NM_001278.3. Note that this plasmid does NOT contain Cas9. It should be used in conjunction with lentiCas9-Blast (Addgene #52962) or otherwise with cell lines already expressing Cas9. Browse the full kinome gRNA library at http://www.addgene.org/pooled-library/broadgpp-human-kinome/ or visit http://www.broadinstitute.org/rnai/public/ for detailed protocols and information.
How to cite: CHUK gRNA (BRDN0001148194) was a gift from John Doench & David Root (Addgene plasmid # 77035 ; http://n2t.net/addgene:77035 ; RRID:Addgene_77035)
