>Addgene plasmid #77035 | CHUK gRNA (BRDN0001148194) | depositor partial sequence | sequence record 144495 | Target Sequence
TATACAGCTGCGTAAAGTGT
