>Addgene plasmid #77035 | CHUK gRNA (BRDN0001148194) | addgene partial sequence | sequence record 186989 | hU6-F
TAGAAAGTAATAATTTCTTGGGTAGTTTGCAGTTTTAAAATTATGTTTTAAAATGGACTATCATATGCTT
ACCGTAACTTGAAAGTATTTCGATTTCTTGGCTTTATATATCTTGTGGAAAGGACGAAACACCGTATACA
GCTGCGTAAAGTGTGTTTTAGAGCTAGAAATAGCAAGTTAAAATAAGGCTAGTCCGTTATCAACTTGAAA
AAGTGGCACCGAGTCGGTGCTTTTTTAAGCTTGGCGTAACTAGATCTTGAGACAAATGGCAGTATTCATC
CACAATTTTAAAAGAAAAGGGGGGATTGGGGGGTACAGTGCAGGGGAAAGAATAGTAGACATAATAGCAA
CAGACATACAAACTAAAGAATTACAAAAACAAATTACAAAAATTCAAAATTTTCGGGTTTATTACAGGGA
CAGCAGAGATCCACTTTGGCGCCGGCTCGAGGGGGCCCGGGTGCAAAGATGGATAAAGTTTTAAACAGAG
AGGAATCTTTGCAGCTAATGGACCTTCTAGGTCTTGAAAGGAGTGGGAATTGGCTCCGGTGCCCGTCAGT
GGGCAGAGCG
